>Addgene plasmid #218824 | pcDNA-DiLACCO1 | addgene full sequence | sequence record 431766 | Addgene NGS Result
AAAATTTAAGCTACAACAAGGCAAGGCTTGACCGACAATTGCATGAAGAATCTGCTTAGGGTTAGGCGTT
TTGCGCTGCTTCGCGATGTACGGGCCAGATATACGCGTTGACATTGATTATTGACTAGTTATTAATAGTA
ATCAATTACGGGGTCATTAGTTCATAGCCCATATATGGAGTTCCGCGTTACATAACTTACGGTAAATGGC
CCGCCTGGCTGACCGCCCAACGACCCCCGCCCATTGACGTCAATAATGACGTATGTTCCCATAGTAACGC
CAATAGGGACTTTCCATTGACGTCAATGGGTGGAGTATTTACGGTAAACTGCCCACTTGGCAGTACATCA
AGTGTATCATATGCCAAGTACGCCCCCTATTGACGTCAATGACGGTAAATGGCCCGCCTGGCATTATGCC
CAGTACATGACCTTATGGGACTTTCCTACTTGGCAGTACATCTACGTATTAGTCATCGCTATTACCATGG
TGATGCGGTTTTGGCAGTACATCAATGGGCGTGGATAGCGGTTTGACTCACGGGGATTTCCAAGTCTCCA
CCCCATTGACGTCAATGGGAGTTTGTTTTGGCACCAAAATCAACGGGACTTTCCAAAATGTCGTAACAAC
TCCGCCCCATTGACGCAAATGGGCGGTAGGCGTGTACGGTGGGAGGTCTATATAAGCAGAGCTCTCTGGC
TAACTAGAGAACCCACTGCTTACTGGCTTATCGAAATTAATACGACTCACTATAGGGAGACCCAAGCTGG
CTAGCGTGCCGCCACCATGGCCTCGAGAATGGAACAAAACATAGTCCAGCCGTTGAAGACCCACATGGCA
GACGACCCTGATTATACATTTGATATTCTGGAGGCGCGGTACGCGATAGAAGCGTCAACTGCCTGGCACG
CTGCAATGCGAGCTACACCCGGGGACAAAGAGAAAATTCAACTGTGCTTCGAGGCTACACTGTCCGAAGA
TCCCGATATAGCTTCCCAAGCAGACGTAAGGTTCCACCTGGCGATTGCTGAAGCAAGCCATAACATAGTT
CTGCTTCAGACAATGCGAGGCTATTTTGACGTTTTGCAGTCTTCAGCCAGGCACAGTCGACAGCGGATGT
ACAGGAAGAACGTCTATATCATGGCCGACAAGCAGAGGAACGGCATCAAGGCGAACTTCATGATCCGCCA
CAACATCGAGGGCGGCGGCGTGCAGCTCGCCTACCACTACCAGCAGAACGCCCCCATCGGCGACGGCCCC
GTGCTGCTGCCCGACAGCCACTACCTGAGCACCCAGTCCAAACTTTCGAAAGACCCCAACGAGAAGCGCG
ATCACATGGTCCTGCTGGAGTTCGTGACCGCCGCCGGGACCACTCCCGGCATGGACGAGCTGTACAAGGG
CGGTACCAGAGGGAGCATGGTGAGCAAGGGCGAGGAGCTGTTCACCGGGGTGGTGCCCATCCTGGTCGAG
CTGGACGGCGACGTAAACGGCCACAAGTTCAGCGTGTCCGGCGAGGGTGAGGGCGATGCCACCTACGGCA
AGCTGACCCTGAAGTTCATCTGCACCACCGGCAAGCTGCCCGTGCCCTGGCCCACCCTCGTGACCACCCT
GACCTACGGCGTGCAGTGCTTCGGCCGCTACCCCGACCACATGAAGCAGCACGACTTCTTCAAGTCCGCC
ATGCCCGAAGGCTACATCCAGGAGCGCTCCATCTTCTTCGAGGACGACGGCAACTACAAGACCCGCGCCG
AGGTGAAGTTCGAGGGCGACACCCTGGTGAACCGCATCGAGCTGAAGGGCATCGACTTCAAGGAGGACGG
CAACATCCTGGGGCATAAGCTGGAGTACAACCTTGAGGAGGGTGTGCCGCCGGTCTTCAGTCAACTCACA
GAACAGCATCAGGCAGTTATAGACGCCATCTTTGCCGGCGATGCGGACGGTGCAAGAAAAGCTATGTTGG
CTCATCTGAGCTTCGCCCATACGACTATGAAACGCTTCGACGATGATCATGCCCGACACGCACGCATTAC
CAGACTGCCTGGAGAGCATAATGAGCACTCTCGGGAAAAGAATGCATGAAAGCTTGGTAAACCGCTGATC
AGCCTCGACTGTGCCTTCTAGTTGCCAGCCATCTGTTGTTTGCCCCTCCCCCGTGCCTTCCTTGACCCTG
GAAGGTGCCACTCCCACTGTCCTTTCCTAATAAAATGAGGAAATTGCATCGCATTGTCTGAGTAGGTGTC
ATTCTATTCTGGGGGGTGGGGTGGGGCAGGACAGCAAGGGGGAGGATTGGGAAGACAATAGCAGGCATGC
TGGGGATGCGGTGGGCTCTATGGCTTCTGAGGCGGAAAGAACCAGCTGGGGCTCTAGGGGGTATCCCC
[124 nt withheld, positions 2379-2502]
C
[91 nt withheld, positions 2504-2594]
A
[49 nt withheld, positions 2596-2644]
CCTTTGACGTTGGAGTCCACGTTCTTT
[37 nt withheld, positions 2672-2708]
ACCCTATCTCGGTCTATTCTTTTGATTTATAAGGGATTTTGCCGATTTCGGCCTATTGGTTAAAAAATGA
GCTGATTTAACAAAAATTTAACGCGAATTAATTCTGTGGAATGTGTGTCAGTTAGGGTGTGGAAAGTCCC
CAGGCTCCCCAGCAGGCAGAAGTATGCAAAGCATGCATCTCAATTAGTCAGCAACCAGGTGTGGAAAGTC
CCCAGGCTCCCCAGCAGGCAGAAGTATGCAAAGCATGCATCTCAATTAGTCAGCAACCATAGTCCCGCCC
CTAACTCCGCCCATCCCGCCCCTAACTCCGCCCAGTTCCGCCCATTCTCCGCCCCATGGCTGACTAATTT
TTTTTATTTATGCAGAGGCCGAGGCCGCCTCTGCCTCTGAGCTATTCCAGAAGTAGTGAGGAGGCTTTTT
TGGAGGCCTAGGCTTTTGCAAAAAGCTCCCGGGAGCTTGTATATCCATTTTCGGATCTGATCAAGAGACA
GGATGAGGATCGTTTCGCATGATTGAACAAGATGGATTGCACGCAGGTTCTCCGGCCGCTTGGGTGGAGA
GGCTATTCGGCTATGACTGGGCACAACAGACAATCGGCTGCTCTGATGCCGCCGTGTTCCGGCTGTCAGC
GCAGGGGCGCCCGGTTCTTTTTGTCAAGACCGACCTGTCCGGTGCCCTGAATGAACTGCAGGACGAGGCA
GCGCGGCTATCGTGGCTGGCCACGACGGGCGTTCCTTGCGCAGCTGTGCTCGACGTTGTCACTGAAGCGG
GAAGGGACTGGCTGCTATTGGGCGAAGTGCCGGGGCAGGATCTCCTGTCATCTCACCTTGCTCCTGCCGA
GAAAGTATCCATCATGGCTGATGCAATGCGGCGGCTGCATACGCTTGATCCGGCTACCTGCCCATTCGAC
CACCAAGCGAAACATCGCATCGAGCGAGCACGTACTCGGATGGAAGCCGGTCTTGTCGATCAGGATGATC
TGGACGAAGAGCATCAGGGGCTCGCGCCAGCCGAACTGTTCGCCAGGCTCAAGGCGCGCATGCCCGACGG
CGAGGATCTCGTCGTGACCCATGGCGATGCCTGCTTGCCGAATATCATGGTGGAAAATGGCCGCTTTTCT
GGATTCATCGACTGTGGCCGGCTGGGTGTGGCGGACCGCTATCAGGACATAGCGTTGGCTACCCGTGATA
TTGCTGAAGAGCTTGGCGGCGAATGGGCTGACCGCTTCCTCGTGCTTTACGGTATCGCCGCTCCCGATTC
GCAGCGCATCGCCTTCTATCGCCTTCTTGACGAGTTCTTCTGAGCGGGACTCTGGGGTTCGAAATGACCG
ACCAAGCGACGCCCAACCTGCCATCACGAGATTTCGATTCCACCGCCGCCTTCTATGAAAGGTTGGGCTT
CGGAATCGTTTTCCGGGACGCCGGCTGGATGATCCTCCAGCGCGGGGATCTCATGCTGGAGTTCTTCGCC
CACCCCAACTTGTTTATTGCAGCTTATAATGGTTACAAATAAAGCAATAGCATCACAAATTTCACAAATA
AAGCATTTTTTTCACTGCATTCTAGTTGTGGTTTGTCCAAACTCATCAATGTATCTTATCATGTCTGTAT
ACCGTCGACCTCTAGCTAGAGCTTGGCGTAATCATGGTCATAGCTGTTTCCTGTGTGAAATTGTTATCCG
CTCACAATTCCACACAACATACGAGCCGGAAGCATAAAGTGTAAAGCCTGGGGTGCCTAATGAGTGAGCT
AACTCACATTAATTGCGTTGCGCTCACTGCCCGCTTTCCAGTCGGGAAACCTGTCGTGCCAGCTGCATTA
ATGAATCGGCCAACGCGCGGGGAGAGGCGGTTTGCGTATTGGGCGCTCTTCCGCTTCCTCGCTCACTGAC
TCGCTGCGCTCGGTCGTTCGGCTGCGGCGAGCGGTATCAGCTCACTCAAAGGCGGTAATACGGTTATCCA
CAGAATCAGGGGATAACGCAGGAAAGAACATGTGAGCAAAAGGCCAGCAAAAGGCCAGGAACCGTAAAAA
GGCCGCGTTGCTGGCGTTTTTCCATAGGCTCCGCCCCCCTGACGAGCATCACAAAAATCGACGCTCAAGT
CAGAGGTGGCGAAACCCGACAGGACTATAAAGATACCAGGCGTTTCCCCCTGGAAGCTCCCTCGTGCGCT
CTCCTGTTCCGACCCTGCCGCTTACCGGATACCTGTCCGCCTTTCTCCCTTCGGGAAGCGTGGCGCTTTC
TCATAGCTCACGCTATAGGTATCTCAGTTCGGTGTAGGTCGTTCGCTCCAAGCTGGGCTGTGTGCACGAA
CCCCCCGTTCAGCCCGACCGCTGCGCCTTATCCGGTAACTATCGTCTTGAGTCCAACCCGGTAAGACACG
ACTTATCGCCACTGGCAGCAGCCACTGGTAACAGGATTAGCAGAGCGAGGTATGTAGGCGGTGCTACAGA
GTTCTTGAAGTGGTGGCCTAACTACGGCTACACTAGAAGAACAGTATTTGGTATCTGCGCTCTGCTGAAG
CCAGTTACCTTCGGAAAAAGAGTTGGTAGCTCTTGATCCGGCAAACAAACCACCGCTGGTAGCGGTGGTT
TTTTTGTTTGCAAGCAGCAGATTACGCGCAGAAAAAAAGGATCTCAAGAAGATCCTTTGATCTTTTCTAC
GGGGTCTGACGCTCAGTGGAACGAAAACTCACGTTAAGGGATTTTGGTCATGAGATTATCAAAAAGGATC
TTCACCTAGATCCTTTTAAATTAAAAATGAAGTTTTAAATCAATCTAAAGTATATATGAGTAAACTTGGT
CTGACAGTTACCAATGCTTAATCAGTGAGGCACCTATCTCAGCGATCTGTCTATTTCGTTCATCCATAGT
TGCCTGACTCCCCGTCGTGTAGATAACTACGATACGGGAGGGCTTACCATCTGGCCCCAGTGCTGCAATG
ATACCGCGAGACCCACGCTCACCGGCTCCAGATTTATCAGCAATAAACCAGCCAGCCGGAAGGGCCGAGC
GCAGAAGTGGTCCTGCAACTTTATCCGCCTCCATCCAGTCTATTAATTGTTGCCGGGAAGCTAGAGTAAG
TAGTTCGCCAGTTAATAGTTTGCGCAACGTTGTTGCCATTGCTACAGGCATCGTGGTGTCACGCTCGTCG
TTTGGTATGGCTTCATTCAGCTCCGGTTCCCAACGATCAAGGCGAGTTACATGATCCCCCATGTTGTGCA
AAAAAGCGGTTAGCTCCTTCGGTCCTCCGATCGTTGTCAGAAGTAAGTTGGCCGCAGTGTTATCACTCAT
GGTTATGGCAGCACTGCATAATTCTCTTACTGTCATGCCATCCGTAAGATGCTTTTCTGTGACTGGTGAG
TACTCAACCAAGTCATTCTGAGAATAGTGTATGCGGCGACCGAGTTGCTCTTGCCCGGCGTCAATACGGG
ATAATACCGCGCCACATAGCAGAACTTTAAAAGTGCTCATCATTGGAAAACGTTCTTCGGGGCGAAAACT
CTCAAGGATCTTACCGCTGTTGAGATCCAGTTCGATGTAACCCACTCGTGCACCCAACTGATCTTCAGCA
TCTTTTACTTTCACCAGCGTTTCTGGGTGAGCAAAAACAGGAAGGCAAAATGCCGCAAAAAAGGGAATAA
GGGCGACACGGAAATGTTGAATACTCATACTCTTCCTTTTTCAATATTATTGAAGCATTTATCAGGGTTA
TTGTCTCATGAGCGGATACATATTTGAATGTATTTAGAAAAATAAACAAATAGGGGTTCCGCGCACATTT
CCCCGAAAAGTGCCACCTGACGTCGACGGATCGGGAGATCTCCCGATCCCCTATGGTGCACTCTCAGTAC
AATCTGCTCTGATGCCGCATAGTTAAGCCAGTATCTGCTCCCTGCTTGTGTGTTGGAGGTCGCTGAGTAG
TGCGCGAGC
Features (pLannotate 1.2.2; 20 found; start..end, strand, type, name):
    110..489     +  enhancer       CMV enhancer: human cytomegalovirus immediate early enhancer
    490..693     +  promoter       CMV promoter: human cytomegalovirus (CMV) immediate early promoter
    689..722     +  LTR            5' LTR (truncated) (fragment): truncated 5' long terminal repeat (LTR) from HIV-1
    738..756     +  promoter       T7 promoter: promoter for bacteriophage T7 RNA polymerase
   1129..1851    +  CDS            cEGFP: cEGFP is a basic (constitutively fluorescent) green fluorescent protein published in 2008, derived from Aequorea victoria.
   2109..2333    +  polyA_signal   bGH poly(A) signal: bovine growth hormone polyadenylation signal
   2337..2358    +  promoter       SV40 promoter (fragment): SV40 enhancer and early promoter
   2379..2807    +  rep_origin     f1 ori (sequence partly withheld): f1 bacteriophage origin of replication; arrow indicates direction of (+) strand synthesis
   2821..3150    +  promoter       SV40 promoter: SV40 enhancer and early promoter
   3217..4008    +  CDS            neo: KKA2_KLEPN - Also known as kan, nptII. Experimental evidence at protein level: Swiss-Prot protein existence level 1. Resistance to kanamycin, neomycin, paromomycin, ribostamycin, butirosin and gentamicin B. From Klebsiella pneumoniae.
   4032..4190    +  CDS            ble (fragment): BLE_KLEPN - Experimental evidence at protein level: Swiss-Prot protein existence level 1. Binding protein with a strong affinity to the bleomycin family of antibiotics. Binds to CL990; an antimitotic-antibiotic compound. From Klebsiella pneumoniae.
   4185..4306    +  polyA_signal   SV40 poly(A) signal: SV40 polyadenylation signal
   4379..4395    -  protein_bind   lac operator: The lac repressor binds to the lac operator to inhibit transcription in E. coli. This inhibition can be relieved by adding lactose or isopropyl-β-D-thiogalactopyranoside (IPTG). lac repressor encoded by lacI
   4403..4433    -  promoter       lac promoter: promoter for the E. coli lac operon
   4448..4469    -  protein_bind   CAP binding site: CAP binding activates transcription in the presence of cAMP. E. coli catabolite activator protein
   4482..4574    -  CDS            lacI (fragment): lac repressor; lacI; The lac repressor binds to the lac operator to inhibit transcription in E. coli. This inhibition can be relieved by adding lactose or isopropyl-β-D-thiogalactopyranoside (IPTG).
   4757..5345    -  rep_origin     ori: high-copy-number ColE1/pMB1/pBR322/pUC origin of replication
   5516..6376    -  CDS            AmpR: β-lactamase; bla; confers resistance to ampicillin, carbenicillin, and related antibiotics
   6377..6481    -  promoter       AmpR promoter: bla
   6540..6592    -  misc_feature   bom (fragment): basis of mobility region from pBR322
