[The description below was written by a language model from this plasmid's Addgene catalogue record and pLannotate feature annotations shown in this document.]
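Description:
pcDNA-DiLACCO1 is a mammalian expression plasmid of about 6.6 kb built on a pcDNA backbone and carrying DiLACCO1, an insert from a study describing genetically encoded green fluorescent biosensors for intracellular L-lactate. The record does not say what role DiLACCO1 plays within that sensor family, and it lists the insert species only as "Other". In E. coli the plasmid is maintained at high copy from a ColE1/pUC-type origin and selected with ampicillin through the β-lactamase gene and its native promoter. An f1 origin is also present, which permits single-stranded DNA production. Remnants of lac regulatory elements and a bom fragment are backbone carry-over.

The insert is driven by the human cytomegalovirus immediate-early enhancer and promoter, with a T7 promoter just downstream that could serve for in vitro transcription or sequencing, and transcripts are terminated by the bovine growth hormone polyadenylation signal. Within the region between the T7 promoter and the poly(A) signal, automated annotation recognises only a GFP-derived coding segment, labelled cEGFP. The flanking sequence on either side is unannotated. This pattern would fit a single-fluorescent-protein biosensor in which a GFP module is joined to an analyte-binding domain, but the table does not identify the non-GFP portions. A short hit annotated as a truncated HIV-1 LTR fragment next to the CMV promoter is probably an annotation artefact, since there are no other lentiviral elements. A separate SV40 promoter–neomycin phosphotransferase–SV40 poly(A) cassette allows G418 selection of stably transfected mammalian cells. The construct is suited to transient or stable expression of DiLACCO1 in cultured mammalian cells for fluorescence imaging experiments related to lactate sensing.
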