Addgene plasmid #218824: pcDNA-DiLACCO1
Depositing lab: Robert Campbell. Publication: High-Performance Genetically Encoded Green Fluorescent Biosensors for Intracellular l-Lactate. Hario S, Le GNT, Sugimoto H, Takahashi-Yamashiro K, Nishinami S, Toda H, Li S, Marvin JS, Kuroda S, Drobizhev M, Terai T, Nasu Y, Campbell RE. ACS Cent Sci. 2024 Jan 31;10(2):402-416. doi: 10.1021/acscentsci.3c01250. eCollection 2024 Feb 28. PubMed 38435524.
Backbone
  Vector backbone: pcDNA
  Vector type: Mammalian Expression
Growth in bacteria
  Bacterial resistance: Ampicillin, 100 μg/mL
  Growth temperature: 37°C
  Growth strain: DH5alpha
  Copy number: High Copy
Gene/Insert
  Gene/Insert name: DiLACCO1
  Species: Other
  Cloning method: Ligation Independent Cloning
Terms and licenses: Academic/Nonprofit Terms; Industry Terms: Not Available to Industry
How to cite: pcDNA-DiLACCO1 was a gift from Robert Campbell (Addgene plasmid # 218824 ; http://n2t.net/addgene:218824 ; RRID:Addgene_218824)
